>Addgene plasmid #183084 | pYTK001_P2Ab | addgene full sequence | sequence record 367243 | Addgene NGS Result
GTGTAGCCGTAGTTAGGCCACCACTTCAAGAACTCTGTAGCACCGCCTACATACCTCGCTCTGCTAATCC
TGTTACCAGTGGCTGCTGCCAGTGGCGATAAGTCGTGTCTTACCGGGTTGGACTCAAGACGATAGTTACC
GGATAAGGCGCAGCGGTCGGGCTGAACGGGGGGTTCGTGCACACAGCCCAGCTTGGAGCGAACGACCTAC
ACCGAACTGAGATACCTACAGCGTGAGCTATGAGAAAGCGCCACGCTTCCCGAAGGGAGAAAGGCGGACA
GGTATCCGGTAAGCGGCAGGGTCGGAACAGGAGAGCGCACGAGGGAGCTTCCAGGGGGAAACGCCTGGTA
TCTTTATAGTCCTGTCGGGTTTCGCCACCTCTGACTTGAGCGTCGATTTTTGTGATGCTCGTCAGGGGGG
CGGAGCCTATGGAAAAACGCCAGCAACGCGGCCTTTTTACGGTTCCTGGCCTTTTGCTGGCCTTTTGCTC
ACATGTTCTTTCCTGCGTTATCCCCTGATTCTGTGGATAACCGTAGTCGGGGTCTCGGTTCTGGTGCAAC
AAATTTCTCATTGTTGAAGCAGGCGGGAGATGTGGAGGAGAACCCTGGACCTAGGAGACCGACCAGACCA
ATAAAAAACGCCCGGCGGCAACCGAGCGTTCTGAACAAATCCAGATGGAGTTCTGAGGTCATTACTGGAT
CTATCAACAGGAGTCCAAGCGAGCTCGATATCAAATTACGCCCCGCCCTGCCACTCATCGCAGTACTGTT
GTAATTCATTAAGCATTCTGCCGACATGGAAGCCATCACAAACGGCATGATGAACCTGAATCGCCAGCGG
CATCAGCACCTTGTCGCCTTGCGTATAATATTTGCCCATGGTGAAAACGGGGGCGAAGAAGTTGTCCATA
TTGGCCACGTTTAAATCAAAACTGGTGAAACTCACCCAGGGATTGGCTGAAACGAAAAACATATTCTCAA
TAAACCCTTTAGGGAAATAGGCCAGGTTTTCACCGTAACACGCCACATCTTGCGAATATATGTGTAGAAA
CTGCCGGAAATCGTCGTGGTATTCACTCCAGAGCGATGAAAACGTTTCAGTTTGCTCATGGAAAACGGTG
TAACAAGGGTGAACACTATCCCATATCACCAGCTCACCGTCTTTCATTGCCATACGAAATTCCGGATGAG
CATTCATCAGGCGGGCAAGAATGTGAATAAAGGCCGGATAAAACTTGTGCTTATTTTTCTTTACGGTCTT
TAAAAAGGCCGTAATATCCAGCTGAACGGTCTGGTTATAGGTACATTGAGCAACTGACTGAAATGCCTCA
AAATGTTCTTTACGATGCCATTGGGATATATCAACGGTGGTATATCCAGTGATTTTTTTCTCCATTTTAG
CTTCCTTAGCTCCTGAAAATCTCGATAACTCAAAAAATACGCCCGGTAGTGATCTTATTTCATTATGGTG
AAAGTTGGAACCTCTTACGTGCCCGATCAATCATGACCAAAATCCCTTAACGTGAGTTTTCGTTCCACTG
AGCGTCAGACCCCGTAGAAAAGATCAAAGGATCTTCTTGAGATCCTTTTTTTCTGCGCGTAATCTGCTGC
TTGCAAACAAAAAAACCACCGCTACCAGCGGTGGTTTGTTTGCCGGATCAAGAGCTACCAACTCTTTTTC
CGAAGGTAACTGGCTTCAGCAGAGCGCAGATACCAAATACTGTTCTTCTA
Features (pLannotate 1.2.2; 4 found; start..end, strand, type, name):
    631..665     -  terminator     lambda t0 terminator: minimal transcription terminator from phage lambda (Scholtissek and Grosse, 1987)
    739..1395    -  CDS            cat: CAT_ECOLX - Experimental evidence at protein level: Swiss-Prot protein existence level 1. This enzyme is an effector of chloramphenicol resistance in bacteria. From Escherichia coli. This protein is used as a marker in many commonly used cloning vectors, such as pACYC184.
   1396..1493    -  promoter       cat promoter: promoter of the E. coli cat gene encoding chloramphenicol acetyltransferase
   1577..435     +  rep_origin     ori (across the origin): high-copy-number ColE1/pMB1/pBR322/pUC origin of replication
