[The description below was written by a language model from this plasmid's Addgene catalogue record and pLannotate feature annotations shown in this document.]
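Description:
pYTK001_P2Ab is a small (about 1.7 kb) part plasmid built on pYTK001, the entry vector of the yeast MoClo toolkit. It is a storage and assembly vector rather than an expression construct in its own right. It replicates in E. coli from a high-copy ColE1/pUC-type origin, which in this circular record spans the sequence numbering origin. Selection is with chloramphenicol, through a cat (chloramphenicol acetyltransferase) gene driven by its native cat promoter and followed by the minimal lambda t0 terminator. The feature table identifies no yeast origin, yeast marker, promoter or reporter, which fits a plasmid whose only job is to hold a standardised part for later assembly.

The payload is a 66 bp synthetic sequence encoding the P2A peptide of porcine teschovirus. The automated annotation did not pick this insert up, so its exact position and flanking assembly sites are not described in the record. A 2A peptide is placed in frame between two coding sequences. During translation the ribosome skips formation of one peptide bond near the end of the 2A sequence, so a single transcript yields two separate proteins.

According to the record, this version of the part is intended as the linker in bicistronic constructs and as the first of the two 2A peptides in tricistronic constructs. It comes from work characterising a polycistronic-like gene expression system in yeast. The cloning method and copy number are listed as unknown in the catalogue entry.
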