Addgene plasmid #183084: pYTK001_P2Ab
Purpose: 2A peptide P2A cloned in yeast MoClo entry vector (pYTK001) for use in bi-cistronic and as the first 2A peptide in tri-cistronic construct assembly
Depositing lab: Zhen Wang. Depositing organization: University at Buffalo (SUNY Buffalo). Publication: A Well-Characterized Polycistronic-Like Gene Expression System in Yeast. Mukherjee M, Wang ZQ. Biotechnol Bioeng. 2022 Sep 27. doi: 10.1002/bit.28247. PubMed 36168285.
Backbone
  Vector backbone: pYTK001
  Backbone manufacturer: John Dueber
  Backbone size w/o insert (bp): 1664
  Total vector size (bp): 1730
  Vector type: Bacterial Expression, Synthetic Biology
Growth in bacteria
  Bacterial resistance: Chloramphenicol, 25 μg/mL
  Growth temperature: 37°C
  Growth strain: DH5alpha
  Copy number: Unknown
Gene/Insert
  Gene/Insert name: P2A
  Species: Synthetic; Porcine teschovirus
  Insert size (bp): 66
  Cloning method: Unknown
  Sequencing primers: 5′ CCTTTTTACGGTTCCTGGCC; 3′ CTTGGACTCCTGTTGATAGATCC
Terms and licenses: Academic/Nonprofit Terms; Industry Terms: Not Available to Industry
How to cite: pYTK001_P2Ab was a gift from Zhen Wang (Addgene plasmid # 183084 ; http://n2t.net/addgene:183084 ; RRID:Addgene_183084)
